Addgene plasmid #99304: STARR-seq luciferase validation vector_mP_GTSE1
Purpose: Luciferase validation vector with GTSE1 enhancer inserted downstream of the reporter gene. The candidate's enhancer activity is reflected by luciferase activity
Depositing lab: Alexander Stark. Depositing organization: Research Institute of Molecular Pathology (IMP). Publication: Resolving systematic errors in widely used enhancer activity assays in human cells. Muerdter F, Boryn LM, Woodfin AR, Neumayr C, Rath M, Zabidi MA, Pagani M, Haberle V, Kazmar T, Catarino RR, Schernhuber K, Arnold CD, Stark A. Nat Methods. 2017 Dec 11. pii: nmeth.4534. doi: 10.1038/nmeth.4534. PubMed 29256496.
Backbone
  Vector backbone: STARR-seq luciferase validation vector_mP
  Backbone manufacturer: Promega
  Backbone size w/o insert (bp): 3990
  Vector type: Mammalian Expression, Luciferase ; STARR-seq Luciferase validation vector
Growth in bacteria
  Bacterial resistance: Ampicillin, 100 μg/mL
  Growth temperature: 37°C
  Growth strain: DH5alpha
  Copy number: High Copy
Gene/Insert
  Gene/Insert name: enhancer; chr22: 46718429 -46719913
  Species: H. sapiens (human)
  Insert size (bp): 1485
  Cloning method: Gibson Cloning
Terms and licenses: Academic/Nonprofit Terms; Industry Terms: Not Available to Industry
Depositor comments: This vector has the GTSE1 enhancer cloned downstream of the reporter gene; Core promoter is the mP . Please see bioRxiv for preprint article. Posted 17 July 2017. DOI: 10.1101/164590
How to cite: STARR-seq luciferase validation vector_mP_GTSE1 was a gift from Alexander Stark (Addgene plasmid # 99304 ; http://n2t.net/addgene:99304 ; RRID:Addgene_99304)
