[The description below was written by a language model from this plasmid's Addgene catalogue record and pLannotate feature annotations shown in this document.]
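Description:
STARR-seq luciferase validation vector_mP_GTSE1 is a mammalian luciferase reporter plasmid built on a Promega-derived backbone (STARR-seq luciferase validation vector_mP, about 4 kb without insert). It is used to test a single candidate enhancer outside a pooled STARR-seq screen. It is propagated in E. coli as a high-copy plasmid through a ColE1/pUC-type origin and selected with ampicillin via the β-lactamase gene. The sequenced record is 5,474 nt, consistent with the backbone plus the 1,485 bp insert.

The reporter unit consists of the minimal TATA-box promoter minP (the "mP" core promoter, which has low basal activity) driving the synthetic firefly luciferase gene luc2, with an SV40 polyadenylation signal annotated next to the end of the luciferase coding sequence. Upstream of the minimal promoter lie a synthetic poly(A) signal and the human α2-globin RNA polymerase II pause site, standard elements that limit read-through transcription from the plasmid backbone into the reporter.

The insert is a human genomic fragment from chromosome 22, described as the GTSE1 enhancer, introduced by Gibson cloning downstream of the reporter gene, which mirrors the enhancer position used in STARR-seq. The short "CDS" fragments annotated as GTSE1 and C9orf85 fall within this genomic region and are best read as homology matches within the insert, not expressed genes. The large T antigen fragment is likewise probably residual SV40 sequence beside the poly(A) signal. Because minP is weak on its own, luciferase output after transfection into mammalian cells reflects the enhancer activity of the cloned fragment.
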