Features (pLannotate 1.2.2; 11 found; start..end, strand, type, name):
     18..48      -  promoter       minP: minimal TATA-box promoter with low basal activity
     76..167     -  misc_feature   pause site: RNA polymerase II transcriptional pause signal from the human α2 globin gene
    181..229     -  polyA_signal   poly(A) signal: synthetic polyadenylation signal
    292..333     +  promoter       AmpR promoter (fragment): bla
    334..1194    +  CDS            AmpR: β-lactamase confers resistance to ampicillin, carbenicillin, and related antibiotics
   1394..1982    +  rep_origin     ori: high-copy-number ColE1/pMB1/pBR322/pUC origin of replication
   2678..2770    +  CDS            GTSE1 (fragment): GTSE1_HUMAN - Experimental evidence at protein level: Swiss-Prot protein existence level 1. May be involved in p53-induced cell cycle arrest in G2/M phase by interfering with microtubule rearrangements that are required to enter mitosis. Overexpression delays G2/M phase progression. From Homo sapiens (Human).
   3217..3435    +  CDS            C9orf85 (fragment): CI085_HUMAN - Experimental evidence at protein level: Swiss-Prot protein existence level 1. From Homo sapiens (Human).
   3535..3603    +  CDS            large T antigen (fragment): large T antigen from SV40 (simian virus 40)
   3626..3747    +  polyA_signal   SV40 poly(A) signal: SV40 polyadenylation signal
   3791..5443    -  CDS            luciferase: firefly luciferase synthetic luc2 version of the luciferase gene
>Addgene plasmid #99304 | STARR-seq luciferase validation vector_mP_GTSE1 | addgene full sequence | sequence record 192447 | Addgene NGS Result
GCTTTAGGTCGCTAGCCCTGGAAGTCGAGCTTCCATTATATACCCTCTCTCGAAGATCTCTAAGCCAGTT
AGGCCAGAGAAATGTTCTGGCACCTGCACTTGCACTGGGGACAGCCTATTTTGCTAGTTTGTTTTGTTTC
GTTTTGTTTTGATGGAGAGCGTATGTTAGTACTATCGATTCACACAAAAAACCAACACACAGATGTAATG
AAAATAAAGATATTTTATTGCGGCCTGTCCAATACCTCCCGTACCTTAATATTACTTACTTATCCTTGAG
AGACGTACTAGTAACCCTGATAAATGCTTCAATAATATTGAAAAAGGACGAGTATGAGCATCCAACATTT
TCGTGTCGCACTCATTCCCTTCTTTGCGGCATTTTGCTTGCCTGTTTTTGCACACCCCGAAACGCTGGTG
AAAGTAAAAGATGCTGAAGATCAACTGGGTGCAAGAGTGGGCTATATCGAACTGGATCTCAATAGCGGCA
AGATCCTTGAGTCTTTCCGCCCCGAAGAACGATTCCCGATGATGAGCACTTTCAAAGTACTGCTATGTGG
CGCGGTGTTGTCCCGTATAGACGCCGGGCAAGAGCAGCTTGGTCGCCGTATACACTACTCACAAAACGAC
TTGGTTGAGTACTCGCCGGTCACGGAAAAGCATCTTACGGATGGCATGACGGTAAGAGAATTGTGTAGTG
CTGCCATTACCATGAGCGACAACACCGCGGCCAACTTACTTCTGACAACGATCGGAGGCCCTAAGGAGCT
GACTGCATTTCTTCATAATATGGGTGATCATGTGACCCGGCTTGACCGCTGGGAACCAGAGTTGAACGAA
GCCATACCGAACGACGAGCGTGATACCACGATGCCAGTAGCAATGGCCACAACTCTTCGGAAACTACTCA
CTGGCGAACTTCTTACTCTAGCATCACGACAGCAGCTCATAGACTGGATGGAGGCGGACAAAGTAGCAGG
ACCACTTCTTCGCTCGGCCCTCCCTGCTGGCTGGTTCATTGCTGACAAATCGGGGGCCGGTGAACGCGGC
TCTCGCGGCATCATTGCTGCGCTGGGGCCTGATGGTAAGCCCTCACGAATCGTAGTGATCTACACGACGG
GGAGTCAGGCCACTATGGACGAACGAAATAGGCAGATCGCTGAGATCGGTGCCTCACTGATCAAGCACTG
GTAACCACTGCAGTGGTTTAGCATTTGCGGCCGCTGTCAGACCAAGTTTACTCATATATACTTTAGATTG
ATTTAAAACTTCATTTTTAATTTAAAAGGATCTAGGTGAAGATCCTTTTTGATAATCTCATGACCAAAAT
CCCTTAACGTGAGTTTTCGTTCCACTGAGCGTCAGACCCCGTAGAAAAGATCAAAGGATCTTCTTGAGAT
CCTTTTTTTCTGCGCGTAATCTGCTGCTTGCAAACAAAAAAACCACCGCTACCAGCGGTGGTTTGTTTGC
CGGATCAAGAGCTACCAACTCTTTTTCCGAAGGTAACTGGCTTCAGCAGAGCGCAGATACCAAATACTGT
TCTTCTAGTGTAGCCGTAGTTAGGCCACCACTTCAAGAACTCTGTAGCACCGCCTACATACCTCGCTCTG
CTAATCCTGTTACCAGTGGCTGCTGCCAGTGGCGATAAGTCGTGTCTTACCGGGTTGGACTCAAGACGAT
AGTTACCGGATAAGGCGCAGCGGTCGGGCTGAACGGGGGGTTCGTGCACACAGCCCAGCTTGGAGCGAAC
GACCTACACCGAACTGAGATACCTACAGCGTGAGCTATGAGAAAGCGCCACGCTTCCCGAAGGGAGAAAG
GCGGACAGGTATCCGGTAAGCGGCAGGGTCGGAACAGGAGAGCGCACGAGGGAGCTTCCAGGGGGAAACG
CCTGGTATCTTTATAGTCCTGTCGGGTTTCGCCACCTCTGACTTGAGCGTCGATTTTTGTGATGCTCGTC
AGGGGGGCGGAGCCTATGGAAAAACGCCAGCAACGCGGCCTTTTTACGGTTCCTGGCCTTTTGCTGGCCT
TTTGCTCACATGGAGCCAGTGTCTGGGGGCGTGGTGGCGGGACTGGACCTCTGGGGCCTGTGTTGGGCCC
TAGCTCGGTAACTGGTGACCCCTTTGCCCTCTGAGCCTGCTTTTCATCCTGTTGTGAATATCAGATGAGA
TCATACACATGGAAATGCTTGTCAACTAAAACAGCACAAACACAGTGTAATGAATTATTATTATCCCAGT
AAAGTCATGGTTCGGGAAAATGAGGGAATGTGGGCTCTGTTGCGCGTGCCTGGGAAGCTAAATCCCTGCG
GTGTTGTTCCTGTGGGCAAGTGTCTAGCGCATGCAGGTGCCGTCTGACAAGTCGACTTCGCTCTGTGAAG
GTCGTGCTCGGCCCTGATGGGATATACAGCCAGGGTGGGGCGGCGCAGTGAAGATGGCTCTTCTCTTTCT
CCCCCGTGTCCATCCATCAGACCACAGCCTTTGCCTGGGCAGGGGTCCCCGTGTAGGGGTGAATGCCTCT
CATGTGGCTGCCTGCAGCGGGGTGGCCCTTTGTGTACTTGTCTGAGCCAGTGCCACCTACACTCAAGTTG
GGACAGTGGAGATACTCGGAGAATTGCCCATTCGGTGACGATCCCCCAACAGTAGGTCTCCCCCTGATCA
CTTTACCTGACCGCACACTTCCTTTCTTGGACTTAGGTGACTCCCCGGACAGCTCAACACCAAAGCTTTC
GCGGGCACAGCGGCCGCAGTCGTGCACGTCAGTTGGCAGGTGAGTGACGTTGGTCCGCTTCCTCTCTTTA
TTGCTGTAGAATGACTCACGCATCTGCTTACCTCAACCACTTGGTAACCCTGCAGCCTGGCCTGCGCATC
TGGCTTCCACGCCAGTCTCTTGGGTGCAGGCCGAGCTCCTGATGTGTACCAGCCCCTTTTAGATCTACTG
CAGACTTAAGACATCTGAGACTTCCGCGATGCAGTACGGCAGCTCCCAGCCCTGGACTGGTGTGGTTGCC
ATGCCAGGCTGCACAGCAGAAGTCCCTCCAGCGCTCTTAGGACTGCCCGTGCCCAGCCCACCCCAGGGGT
TCTGATTTGGTTCATCTAGGCTGAGGCCCAGCAGCTGGATTTCCTAAAGCTCCTGGGTGACTGTGACTTG
TACCGCAGTTGAAGAGCACTGGCGTGGCACTTTGATTCTGACTTGGCTTTTTTTTTCTTTTTGAGATGGA
GTCTTGCTCTGTCGCCCAGGCTGGAGTGCAGTGGCACGATCTCGGCTCACTGCAAACTCCACCTCCCGGG
TTCACGCCATTCTCCTGCCTCAGCCTCCCTAGTAGCTGGGACTACAGGCACCCGCCACCACACCCGGCTA
ATTATTTTTGTATTTTTTTTAGTAGAGATGGGGTTTCACCGTGTTAGCCAGGATGGTCTCGATCTCCTGG
CCTCGTGATCCGCCCGCCTCTGCCTCCCAAAGTGCTGGGATTATAGGCGTGAGCCACCGTGTCCGGCCTG
ACTTGGCTTTGAATCCCAGCTCCCTTATCGATTTTACCACATTTGTAGAGGTTTTACTTGCTTTAAAAAA
CCTCCCACACCTCCCCCTGAACCTGAAACATAAAATGAATGCAATTGTTGTTGTTAACTTGTTTATTGCA
GCTTATAATGGTTACAAATAAAGCAATAGCATCACAAATTTCACAAATAAAGCATTTTTTTCACTGCATT
CTAGTTGTGGTTTGTCCAAACTCATCAATGTATCTTATCATGTCTGCTCGAAGCGGCCGGCCGCCCCGAC
TCTAGAATTATTACACGGCGATCTTGCCGCCCTTCTTGGCCTTAATGAGAATCTCGCGGATCTTGCGGGC
GTCCAACTTGCCGGTCAGTCCTTTAGGCACCTCGTCCACGAACACAACACCACCGCGCAGCTTCTTGGCG
GTTGTAACCTGGCTGGCCACATAGTCCACGATCTCCTTCTCGGTCATGGTTTTACCGTGTTCCAGCACGA
CGACTGCGGCGGGCAGCTCGCCGGCATCGTCGTCGGGCAGGCCGGCGACCCCGGCGTCGAAGATGTTGGG
GTGTTGCAGCAGGATGCTCTCCAGTTCGGCTGGGGCTACCTGGTAGCCCTTGTATTTGATCAGGCTCTTC
AGCCGGTCCACGATGAAGAAGTGCTCGTCCTCGTCCCAGTAGGCGATGTCGCCGCTGTGCAGCCAGCCGT
CCTTGTCGATGAGAGCGTTTGTAGCCTCGGGGTTGTTAACGTAGCCGCTCATGATCATGGGGCCACGGAC
GCACAGCTCGCCGCGCTGGTTCACACCCAGTGTCTTACCGGTGTCCAAGTCCACCACCTTAGCCTCGAAG
AAGGGCACCACCTTGCCTACTGCGCCAGGCTTGTCGTCCCCTTCGGGGGTGATCAGAATGGCGCTGGTTG
TTTCTGTCAGGCCGTAGCCCTGGCGGATGCCTGGTAGGTGGAAGCGTTTGGCCACGGCCTCACCTACCTC
CTTGCTGAGCGGCGCCCCGCCGCTGGCGATCTCGTGCAAGTTGCTTAGGTCGTACTTGTCGATGAGAGTG
CTCTTAGCGAAGAAGCTAAATAGTGTGGGCACCAGCAGGGCAGATTGAATCTTATAGTCTTGCAAGCTGC
GCAAGAATAGCTCCTCCTCGAAGCGGTACATGAGCACGACCCGAAAGCCGCAGATCAAGTAGCCCAGCGT
GGTGAACATGCCGAAGCCGTGGTGAAATGGCACCACGCTGAGGATAGCGGTGTCGGGGATGATCTGGTTG
CCGAAGATGGGGTCGCGGGCATGACTGAATCGGACACAAGCGGTGCGGTGCGGTAGGGCTACGCCCTTGG
GCAATCCGGTACTGCCACTACTGTTCATGATCAGGGCGATGGTTTTGTCCCGGTCGAAGCTCTCGGGCAC
GAAGTCGTACTCGTTGAAGCCGGGTGGCAAATGGGAAGTCACGAAGGTGTACATGCTTTGGAAGCCCTGG
TAGTCGGTCTTGCTATCCATGATGATGATCTTTTGTATGATCGGTAGCTTCTTTTGCACGTTGAGGATCT
TTTGCAGCCCTTTCTTGCTCACGAATACGACGGTGGGCTGGCTGATGCCCATGCTGTTCAGCAGCTCGCG
CTCGTTGTAGATGTCGTTAGCTGGGGCCACAGCCACACCGATGAACAGGGCACCCAACACGGGCATGAAG
AACTGCAAGCTATTCTCGCTGCACACCACGATCCGATGGTTTGTATTCAGCCCATAGCGCTTCATAGCTT
CTGCCAGCCGAACGCTCATCTCGAAGTACTCGGCGTAGGTAATGTCCACCTCGATATGTGCGTCGGTAAA
GGCGATGGTGCCGGGCACCAGGGCGTAGCGCTTCATGGCTTTGTGCAGCTGCTCGCCGGCGGTCCCGTCT
TCGAGTGGGTAGAATGGCGCTGGGCCCTTCTTAATGTTTTTGGCATCTTCCATGGTGGCTTTACCAACAG
TACCGGATTGCCAA
