>Addgene plasmid #99304 | STARR-seq luciferase validation vector_mP_GTSE1 | depositor partial sequence | sequence record 197080 | STARR-seq luciferase validation vector_mP_GTSE1 sequence 5483 bps
GGCCTAACTGGCTTAGAGATCTTCGAGAGAGGGTATATAATGGAAGCTCGACTTCCAGGGCTAGCGACCT
AAAGCTTGGCAATCCGGTACTGTTGGTAAAGCCACCATGGAAGATGCCAAAAACATTAAGAAGGGCCCAG
CGCCATTCTACCCACTCGAAGACGGGACCGCCGGCGAGCAGCTGCACAAAGCCATGAAGCGCTACGCCCT
GGTGCCCGGCACCATCGCCTTTACCGACGCACATATCGAGGTGGACATTACCTACGCCGAGTACTTCGAG
ATGAGCGTTCGGCTGGCAGAAGCTATGAAGCGCTATGGGCTGAATACAAACCATCGGATCGTGGTGTGCA
GCGAGAATAGCTTGCAGTTCTTCATGCCCGTGTTGGGTGCCCTGTTCATCGGTGTGGCTGTGGCCCCAGC
TAACGACATCTACAACGAGCGCGAGCTGCTGAACAGCATGGGCATCAGCCAGCCCACCGTCGTATTCGTG
AGCAAGAAAGGGCTGCAAAAGATCCTCAACGTGCAAAAGAAGCTACCGATCATACAAAAGATCATCATCA
TGGATAGCAAGACCGACTACCAGGGCTTCCAAAGCATGTACACCTTCGTGACTTCCCATTTGCCACCCGG
CTTCAACGAGTACGACTTCGTGCCCGAGAGCTTCGACCGGGACAAAACCATCGCCCTGATCATGAACAGT
AGTGGCAGTACCGGATTGCCCAAGGGCGTAGCCCTACCGCACCGCACCGCTTGTGTCCGATTCAGTCATG
CCCGCGACCCCATCTTCGGCAACCAGATCATCCCCGACACCGCTATCCTCAGCGTGGTGCCATTTCACCA
CGGCTTCGGCATGTTCACCACGCTGGGCTACTTGATCTGCGGCTTTCGGGTCGTGCTCATGTACCGCTTC
GAGGAGGAGCTATTCTTGCGCAGCTTGCAAGACTATAAGATTCAATCTGCCCTGCTGGTGCCCACACTAT
TTAGCTTCTTCGCTAAGAGCACTCTCATCGACAAGTACGACCTAAGCAACTTGCACGAGATCGCCAGCGG
CGGGGCGCCGCTCAGCAAGGAGGTAGGTGAGGCCGTGGCCAAACGCTTCCACCTACCAGGCATCCGCCAG
GGCTACGGCCTGACAGAAACAACCAGCGCCATTCTGATCACCCCCGAAGGGGACGACAAGCCTGGCGCAG
TAGGCAAGGTGGTGCCCTTCTTCGAGGCTAAGGTGGTGGACTTGGACACCGGTAAGACACTGGGTGTGAA
CCAGCGCGGCGAGCTGTGCGTCCGTGGCCCCATGATCATGAGCGGCTACGTTAACAACCCCGAGGCTACA
AACGCTCTCATCGACAAGGACGGCTGGCTGCACAGCGGCGACATCGCCTACTGGGACGAGGACGAGCACT
TCTTCATCGTGGACCGGCTGAAGAGCCTGATCAAATACAAGGGCTACCAGGTAGCCCCAGCCGAACTGGA
GAGCATCCTGCTGCAACACCCCAACATCTTCGACGCCGGGGTCGCCGGCCTGCCCGACGACGATGCCGGC
GAGCTGCCCGCCGCAGTCGTCGTGCTGGAACACGGTAAAACCATGACCGAGAAGGAGATCGTGGACTATG
TGGCCAGCCAGGTTACAACCGCCAAGAAGCTGCGCGGTGGTGTTGTGTTCGTGGACGAGGTGCCTAAAGG
ACTGACCGGCAAGTTGGACGCCCGCAAGATCCGCGAGATTCTCATTAAGGCCAAGAAGGGCGGCAAGATC
GCCGTGTAATAATTCTAGAGTCGGGGCGGCCGGCCGCTTCGAGCAGACATGATAAGATACATTGATGAGT
TTGGACAAACCACAACTAGAATGCAGTGAAAAAAATGCTTTATTTGTGAAATTTGTGATGCTATTGCTTT
ATTTGTAACCATTATAAGCTGCAATAAACAAGTTAACAACAACAATTGCATTCATTTTATGTTTCAGGTT
CAGGGGGAGGTGTGGGAGGTTTTTTAAAGCAAGTAAAACCTCTACAAATGTGGTAAAATCGATAAGGATC
CGGAGCTGGGATTCAAAGCCAAGTCAGGCCGGACACGGTGGCTCACGCCTATAATCCCAGCACTTTGGGA
GGCAGAGGCGGGCGGATCACGAGGCCAGGAGATCGAGACCATCCTGGCTAACACGGTGAAACCCCATCTC
TACTAAAAAAAATACAAAAATAATTAGCCGGGTGTGGTGGCGGGTGCCTGTAGTCCCAGCTACTAGGGAG
GCTGAGGCAGGAGAATGGCGTGAACCCGGGAGGTGGAGTTTGCAGTGAGCCGAGATCGTGCCACTGCACT
CCAGCCTGGGCGACAGAGCAAGACTCCATCTCAAAAAGAAAAAAAAAGCCAAGTCAGAATCAAAGTGCCA
CGCCAGTGCTCTTCAACTGCGGTACAAGTCACAGTCACCCAGGAGCTTTAGGAAATCCAGCTGCTGGGCC
TCAGCCTAGATGAACCAAATCAGAACCCCTGGGGTGGGCTGGGCACGGGCAGTCCTAAGAGCGCTGGAGG
GACTTCTGCTGTGCAGCCTGGCATGGCAACCACACCAGTCCAGGGCTGGGAGCTGCCGTACTGCATCGCG
GAAGTCTCAGATGTCTTAAGTCTGCAGTAGATCTAAAAGGGGCTGGTACACATCAGGAGCTCGGCCTGCA
CCCAAGAGACTGGCGTGGAAGCCAGATGCGCAGGCCAGGCTGCAGGGTTACCAAGTGGTTGAGGTAAGCA
GATGCGTGAGTCATTCTACAGCAATAAAGAGAGGAAGCGGACCAACGTCACTCACCTGCCAACTGACGTG
CACGACTGCGGCCGCTGTGCCCGCGAAAGCTTTGGTGTTGAGCTGTCCGGGGAGTCACCTAAGTCCAAGA
AAGGAAGTGTGCGGTCAGGTAAAGTGATCAGGGGGAGACCTACTGTTGGGGGATCGTCACCGAATGGGCA
ATTCTCCGAGTATCTCCACTGTCCCAACTTGAGTGTAGGTGGCACTGGCTCAGACAAGTACACAAAGGGC
CACCCCGCTGCAGGCAGCCACATGAGAGGCATTCACCCCTACACGGGGACCCCTGCCCAGGCAAAGGCTG
TGGTCTGATGGATGGACACGGGGGAGAAAGAGAAGAGCCATCTTCACTGCGCCGCCCCACCCTGGCTGTA
TATCCCATCAGGGCCGAGCACGACCTTCACAGAGCGAAGTCGACTTGTCAGACGGCACCTGCATGCGCTA
GACACTTGCCCACAGGAACAACACCGCAGGGATTTAGCTTCCCAGGCACGCGCAACAGAGCCCACATTCC
CTCATTTTCCCGAACCATGACTTTACTGGGATAATAATAATTCATTACACTGTGTTTGTGCTGTTTTAGT
TGACAAGCATTTCCATGTGTATGATCTCATCTGATATTCACAACAGGATGAAAAGCAGGCTCAGAGGGCA
AAGGGGTCACCAGTTACCGAGCTAGGGCCCAACACAGGCCCCAGAGGTCCAGTCCCGCCACCACGCCCCC
AGACACTGGCTCCATGCATGTGAGCAAAAGGCCAGCAAAAGGCCAGGAACCGTAAAAAGGCCGCGTTGCT
GGCGTTTTTCCATAGGCTCCGCCCCCCTGACGAGCATCACAAAAATCGACGCTCAAGTCAGAGGTGGCGA
AACCCGACAGGACTATAAAGATACCAGGCGTTTCCCCCTGGAAGCTCCCTCGTGCGCTCTCCTGTTCCGA
CCCTGCCGCTTACCGGATACCTGTCCGCCTTTCTCCCTTCGGGAAGCGTGGCGCTTTCTCATAGCTCACG
CTGTAGGTATCTCAGTTCGGTGTAGGTCGTTCGCTCCAAGCTGGGCTGTGTGCACGAACCCCCCGTTCAG
CCCGACCGCTGCGCCTTATCCGGTAACTATCGTCTTGAGTCCAACCCGGTAAGACACGACTTATCGCCAC
TGGCAGCAGCCACTGGTAACAGGATTAGCAGAGCGAGGTATGTAGGCGGTGCTACAGAGTTCTTGAAGTG
GTGGCCTAACTACGGCTACACTAGAAGAACAGTATTTGGTATCTGCGCTCTGCTGAAGCCAGTTACCTTC
GGAAAAAGAGTTGGTAGCTCTTGATCCGGCAAACAAACCACCGCTGGTAGCGGTGGTTTTTTTGTTTGCA
AGCAGCAGATTACGCGCAGAAAAAAAGGATCTCAAGAAGATCCTTTGATCTTTTCTACGGGGTCTGACGC
TCAGTGGAACGAAAACTCACGTTAAGGGATTTTGGTCATGAGATTATCAAAAAGGATCTTCACCTAGATC
CTTTTAAATTAAAAATGAAGTTTTAAATCAATCTAAAGTATATATGAGTAAACTTGGTCTGACAGCGGCC
GCAAATGCTAAACCACTGCAGTGGTTACCAGTGCTTGATCAGTGAGGCACCGATCTCAGCGATCTGCCTA
TTTCGTTCGTCCATAGTGGCCTGACTCCCCGTCGTGTAGATCACTACGATTCGTGAGGGCTTACCATCAG
GCCCCAGCGCAGCAATGATGCCGCGAGAGCCGCGTTCACCGGCCCCCGATTTGTCAGCAATGAACCAGCC
AGCAGGGAGGGCCGAGCGAAGAAGTGGTCCTGCTACTTTGTCCGCCTCCATCCAGTCTATGAGCTGCTGT
CGTGATGCTAGAGTAAGAAGTTCGCCAGTGAGTAGTTTCCGAAGAGTTGTGGCCATTGCTACTGGCATCG
TGGTATCACGCTCGTCGTTCGGTATGGCTTCGTTCAACTCTGGTTCCCAGCGGTCAAGCCGGGTCACATG
ATCACCCATATTATGAAGAAATGCAGTCAGCTCCTTAGGGCCTCCGATCGTTGTCAGAAGTAAGTTGGCC
GCGGTGTTGTCGCTCATGGTAATGGCAGCACTACACAATTCTCTTACCGTCATGCCATCCGTAAGATGCT
TTTCCGTGACCGGCGAGTACTCAACCAAGTCGTTTTGTGAGTAGTGTATACGGCGACCAAGCTGCTCTTG
CCCGGCGTCTATACGGGACAACACCGCGCCACATAGCAGTACTTTGAAAGTGCTCATCATCGGGAATCGT
TCTTCGGGGCGGAAAGACTCAAGGATCTTGCCGCTATTGAGATCCAGTTCGATATAGCCCACTCTTGCAC
CCAGTTGATCTTCAGCATCTTTTACTTTCACCAGCGTTTCGGGGTGTGCAAAAACAGGCAAGCAAAATGC
CGCAAAGAAGGGAATGAGTGCGACACGAAAATGTTGGATGCTCATACTCGTCCTTTTTCAATATTATTGA
AGCATTTATCAGGGTTACTAGTACGTCTCTCAAGGATAAGTAAGTAATATTAAGGTACGGGAGGTATTGG
ACAGGCCGCAATAAAATATCTTTATTTTCATTACATCTGTGTGTTGGTTTTTTGTGTGAATCGATAGTAC
TAACATACGCTCTCCATCAAAACAAAACGAAACAAAACAAACTAGCAAAATAGGCTGTCCCCAGTGCAAG
TGCAGGTGCCAGAACATTTCTCT
